Addgene plasmid #152597: pGBW-m4134042
Purpose: Mammalian expression plasmid for SARS-CoV-2 helicase
Depositing lab: Ginkgo Bioworks & Benjie Chen. Depositing organization: Ginkgo Bioworks.
Backbone
  Vector backbone: pTwist_CMV_Hygro_6
  Backbone size w/o insert (bp): 6525
  Vector type: Mammalian Expression
  Selectable markers: Hygromycin
Growth in bacteria
  Bacterial resistance: Ampicillin, 100 μg/mL
  Growth temperature: 37°C
  Growth strain: DH5alpha
  Copy number: High Copy
Gene/Insert
  Gene/Insert name: SARS-CoV-2 helicase (alt name: nsp13)
  Species: Severe acute respiratory syndrome coronavirus 2
  Insert size (bp): 1796
  Mutation: wt
  Entrez Gene: ORF1ab (a.k.a. GU280_gp01)
  Promoter: CMV
  Tag / fusion protein: Cleavable TEV;6xHis-003 (C terminal on backbone)
  Cloning method: Unknown
Resource information
  A portion of this plasmid was derived from a plasmid made by: GinkgoBioworks
Depositor comments: NCBI reference sequence: YP_009725308.1
How to cite: pGBW-m4134042 was a gift from Ginkgo Bioworks & Benjie Chen (Addgene plasmid # 152597 ; http://n2t.net/addgene:152597 ; RRID:Addgene_152597)
