[The description below was written by a language model from this plasmid's Addgene catalogue record and pLannotate feature annotations shown in this document.]
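Description:
pGBW-m4134042 is a mammalian expression plasmid built on the pTwist_CMV_Hygro_6 backbone for producing the SARS-CoV-2 helicase, nsp13, one of the mature products of the ORF1ab replicase polyprotein. The wild-type coding sequence (about 1.8 kb) sits at the start of the 8,372-nt circular sequence. The automated annotation matches it to the homologous SARS-CoV replicase polyprotein, so the methyltransferase text attached to that hit describes the polyprotein entry rather than this insert. Transcription is driven by the CMV immediate-early enhancer and promoter elements located just upstream across the plasmid origin. The open reading frame continues into a backbone-encoded C-terminal tag recorded as a TEV-cleavable 6xHis. Only the 6xHis is picked up in the feature table, although the short gap between insert and tag is consistent with a protease site. An SV40 polyadenylation signal lies downstream of the cassette, annotated in the reverse orientation.

The expression unit is bracketed by β-globin insulator elements, along with T7 and rrnG terminators and synthetic poly(A) signals, which are presumably there to limit transcriptional read-through between modules. A separate cassette uses the human ubiquitin C promoter to express hygromycin B phosphotransferase, followed by a synthetic poly(A) signal, allowing hygromycin selection of transfected mammalian cells. In E. coli the plasmid replicates from a high-copy ColE1/pUC-type origin and is selected with ampicillin through a full-length β-lactamase gene. A short additional bla fragment is also annotated. The construct suits transient or stable expression of His-tagged nsp13 in mammalian cells, with affinity purification and tag removal as the likely application, though the record states no purpose beyond expression.
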