Features (pLannotate 1.2.2; 20 found; start..end, strand, type, name):
      8..1807    +  CDS            rep (fragment): R1AB_SARS - Experimental evidence at protein level: Swiss-Prot protein existence level 1. [2'-O-methyltransferase]: Methyltransferase that mediates mRNA cap 2'-O-ribose methylation to the 5'-cap structure of viral mRNAs. N7-methyl guanosine cap is a prerequisite for binding of nsp16. Therefore plays an essential role in viral mRNAs cap methylation which is essential to evade immune system. From Severe acute respiratory syndrome coronavirus (SARS-CoV).
   1826..1843    +  CDS            6xHis: 6xHis affinity tag
   1912..2033    -  polyA_signal   SV40 poly(A) signal: SV40 polyadenylation signal
   2056..2125    -  CDS            large T antigen (fragment): large T antigen from SV40 (simian virus 40)
   2148..2194    +  terminator     T7 terminator: transcription terminator for bacteriophage T7 RNA polymerase
   2224..2360    +  terminator     rrnG terminator: transcription terminator from the E. coli ribosomal RNA rrnG operon (Albrechtsen et al., 1991)
   2405..2476    +  misc_feature   3' β-globin insulator: insulator downstream of the human β-globin locus (Farrell et al., 2002)
   2702..3290    -  rep_origin     ori: high-copy-number ColE1/pMB1/pBR322/pUC origin of replication
   3462..3526    -  CDS            bla(M) (fragment): β-lactamase lacking the signal sequence; bla(M); allows cytosolic expression of β-lactamase
   3790..4999    +  promoter       UbC promoter: human ubiquitin C promoter
   5009..6030    +  CDS            HygR (fragment): hygromycin B phosphotransferase confers resistance to hygromycin
   6058..6106    +  polyA_signal   poly(A) signal: synthetic polyadenylation signal
   6372..7232    +  CDS            AmpR: β-lactamase; bla; confers resistance to ampicillin, carbenicillin, and related antibiotics
   7245..7381    +  terminator     rrnG terminator: transcription terminator from the E. coli ribosomal RNA rrnG operon (Albrechtsen et al., 1991)
   7526..7597    +  misc_feature   5' β-globin insulator: insulator upstream of the human β-globin locus (Farrell et al., 2002)
   7602..7648    -  terminator     T7 terminator: transcription terminator for bacteriophage T7 RNA polymerase
   7666..7714    -  polyA_signal   poly(A) signal: synthetic polyadenylation signal
   7795..8098    +  enhancer       CMV enhancer: human cytomegalovirus immediate early enhancer
   8171..8188    -  promoter       CMV promoter (fragment): human cytomegalovirus (CMV) immediate early promoter
   8251..8302    +  promoter       CMVd2 promoter: truncated human cytomegalovirus (CMV) immediate early promoter that yields moderately reduced expression relative to the full-length promoter
>Addgene plasmid #152597 | pGBW-m4134042 | depositor full sequence | sequence record 295609 | Full Sequence
CACCATGGTTGGGGCTTGTGTTCTTTGCAATTCACAGACTTCATTAAGATGTGGTGCTTGCATACGTAGA
CCATTCTTATGTTGTAAATGCTGTTACGACCATGTCATATCAACATCACATAAATTAGTCTTGTCTGTTA
ATCCGTATGTTTGCAATGCTCCAGGTTGTGATGTCACAGATGTGACTCAACTTTACTTAGGAGGTATGAG
CTATTATTGTAAATCACATAAACCACCCATTAGTTTTCCATTGTGTGCTAATGGACAAGTTTTTGGTTTA
TATAAAAATACATGTGTTGGTAGCGATAATGTTACTGACTTTAATGCAATTGCAACATGTGACTGGACAA
ATGCTGGTGATTACATTTTAGCTAACACCTGTACTGAAAGACTCAAGCTTTTTGCAGCAGAAACGCTCAA
AGCTACTGAGGAGACATTTAAACTGTCTTATGGTATTGCTACTGTACGTGAAGTGCTGTCTGACAGAGAA
TTACATCTTTCATGGGAAGTTGGTAAACCTAGACCACCACTTAACCGAAATTATGTCTTTACTGGTTATC
GTGTAACTAAAAACAGTAAAGTACAAATAGGAGAGTACACCTTTGAAAAAGGTGACTATGGTGATGCTGT
TGTTTACCGAGGTACAACAACTTACAAATTAAATGTTGGTGATTATTTTGTGCTGACATCACATACAGTA
ATGCCATTAAGTGCACCTACACTAGTGCCACAAGAGCACTATGTTAGAATTACTGGCTTATACCCAACAC
TCAATATCTCAGATGAGTTTTCTAGCAATGTTGCAAATTATCAAAAGGTTGGTATGCAAAAGTATTCTAC
ACTCCAGGGACCACCTGGTACTGGTAAGAGTCATTTTGCTATTGGCCTAGCTCTCTACTACCCTTCTGCT
CGCATAGTGTATACAGCTTGCTCTCATGCCGCTGTTGATGCACTATGTGAGAAGGCATTAAAATATTTGC
CTATAGATAAATGTAGTAGAATTATACCTGCACGTGCTCGTGTAGAGTGTTTTGATAAATTCAAAGTGAA
TTCAACATTAGAACAGTATGTCTTTTGTACTGTAAATGCATTGCCTGAGACGACAGCAGATATAGTTGTC
TTTGATGAAATTTCAATGGCCACAAATTATGATTTGAGTGTTGTCAATGCCAGATTACGTGCTAAGCACT
ATGTGTACATTGGCGACCCTGCTCAATTACCTGCACCACGCACATTGCTAACTAAGGGCACACTAGAACC
AGAATATTTCAATTCAGTGTGTAGACTTATGAAAACTATAGGTCCAGACATGTTCCTCGGAACTTGTCGG
CGTTGTCCTGCTGAAATTGTTGACACTGTGAGTGCTTTGGTTTATGATAATAAGCTTAAAGCACATAAAG
ACAAATCAGCTCAATGCTTTAAAATGTTTTATAAGGGTGTTATCACGCATGATGTTTCATCTGCAATTAA
CAGGCCACAAATAGGCGTGGTAAGAGAATTCCTTACACGTAACCCTGCTTGGAGAAAAGCTGTCTTTATT
TCACCTTATAATTCACAGAATGCTGTAGCCTCAAAGATTTTGGGACTACCAACTCAAACTGTTGATTCAT
CACAGGGCTCAGAATATGACTATGTCATATTCACTCAAACCACTGAAACAGCTCACTCTTGTAATGTAAA
CAGATTTAATGTTGCTATTACCAGAGCAAAAGTAGGCATACTTTGCATAATGTCTGATAGAGACCTTTAT
GACAAGTTGCAATTTACAAGTCTTGAAATTCCACGTAGGAATGTGGCAACTTTAGAAAACCTTTACTTTC
AGTCGCACCATCACCATCACCATTAAGGATCCGCAGGCCTCTGCTAGCTTGACTGACTGAGATACAGCGT
ACCTTCAGCTCACAGACATGATAAGATACATTGATGAGTTTGGACAAACCACAACTAGAATGCAGTGAAA
AAAATGCTTTATTTGTGAAATTTGTGATGCTATTGCTTTATTTGTAACCATTATAAGCTGCAATAAACAA
GTTAACAACAACAATTGCATTCATTTTATGTTTCAGGTTCAGGGGGAGGTGTGGGAGGTTTTTTAAAGCA
AGTAAAACCTCTACAAATGTGGTATTGGCCCATCTCTATCGGTATCGTAGCATAACCCCTTGGGGCCTCT
AAACGGGTCTTGAGGGGTTTTTTGTGCCCCTCGGGCCGGATTGCTATCTACCGGCATTGGCGCAGAAAAA
AATGCCTGATGCGACGCTGCGCGTCTTATACTCCCACATATGCCAGATTCAGCAACGGATACGGCTTCCC
CAACTTGCCCACTTCCATACGTGTCCTCCTTACCAGAAATTTATCCTTAAGGTCGTCAGCTATCCTGCAG
GCGATCTCTCGATTTCGATCAAGACATTCCTTTAATGGTCTTTTCTGGACACCACTAGGGGTCAGAAGTA
GTTCATCAAACTTTCTTCCCTCCCTAATCTCATTGGTTACCTTGGGCTATCGAAACTTAATTAACCAGTC
AAGTCAGCTACTTGGCGAGATCGACTTGTCTGGGTTTCGACTACGCTCAGAATTGCGTCAGTCAAGTTCG
ATCTGGTCCTTGCTATTGCACCCGTTCTCCGATTACGAGTTTCATTTAAATCATGTGAGCAAAAGGCCAG
CAAAAGGCCAGGAACCGTAAAAAGGCCGCGTTGCTGGCGTTTTTCCATAGGCTCCGCCCCCCTGACGAGC
ATCACAAAAATCGACGCTCAAGTCAGAGGTGGCGAAACCCGACAGGACTATAAAGATACCAGGCGTTTCC
CCCTGGAAGCTCCCTCGTGCGCTCTCCTGTTCCGACCCTGCCGCTTACCGGATACCTGTCCGCCTTTCTC
CCTTCGGGAAGCGTGGCGCTTTCTCATAGCTCACGCTGTAGGTATCTCAGTTCGGTGTAGGTCGTTCGCT
CCAAGCTGGGCTGTGTGCACGAACCCCCCGTTCAGCCCGACCGCTGCGCCTTATCCGGTAACTATCGTCT
TGAGTCCAACCCGGTAAGACACGACTTATCGCCACTGGCAGCAGCCACTGGTAACAGGATTAGCAGAGCG
AGGTATGTAGGCGGTGCTACAGAGTTCTTGAAGTGGTGGCCTAACTACGGCTACACTAGAAGAACAGTAT
TTGGTATCTGCGCTCTGCTGAAGCCAGTTACCTTCGGAAAAAGAGTTGGTAGCTCTTGATCCGGCAAACA
AACCACCGCTGGTAGCGGTGGTTTTTTTGTTTGCAAGCAGCAGATTACGCGCAGAAAAAAAGGATCTCAA
GAAGATCCTTTGATCTTTTCTACGGGGTCTGACGCTCAGTGGAACGAAAACTCACGTTAAGGGATTTTGG
TCATGAGATTATCAAAAAGGATCTTCACCTAGATCCTTTTAAATTAAAAATGAAGTTTTAAATCAATCTA
AAGTATATATGAGTAAACTTGGTCTGACAGTTACCAATGCTTAATCAGTGAGGCACCTATCTCAGCGATC
TGTCTATTTCGTTCATCCATAGTTGCATTTAAATTTCCGAACTCTCCAAGGCCCTCGTCGGAAAATCTTC
AAACCTTTCGTCCGATCCATCTTGCAGGCTACCTCTCGAACGAACTATCGCAAGTCTCTTGGCCGGCCTT
GCGCCTTGGCTATTGCTTGGCAGCGCCTATCGCCAGGTATTACTCCAATCCCGAATATCCGAGATCGGGA
TCACCCGAGAGAAGTTCAACCTACATCCTCAATCCCGATCTATCCGAGATCCGAGGAATATCGAAATCGG
GGCGCGCCTGGCCTCCGCGCCGGGTTTTGGCGCCTCCCGCGGGCGCCCCCCTCGTCACGGCGAGCGCTGC
CACGTCAGACGAAGGGCGCAGGAGCGTCCTGATCCTTCCGCCCGGACGCTCAGGACAGCGGCCCGCTGCT
CATAAGACTCGGCCTTAGAACCCCAGTATCAGCAGAAGGACATTTTAGGACGGGACTTGGGTGACTCTAG
GGCACTGGTTTTCTTTCCAGAGAGCGGAACAGGCGAGGAAAAGTAGTCCCTTCTCGGCGATTCTGCGGAG
GGATCTCCGTGGGGCGGTGAACGCCGATGATTATATAAGGACGCGCCGGGTGTGGCACAGCTAGTTCCGT
CGCAGCCGGGATTTGGGTCGCGGTTCTTGTTTGTGGATCGCTGTGATCGTCACTTGGTGAGTAGCGGGCT
GCTGGGCTGGCCGGGGCTTTCGTGGCCGCCGGGCCGCTCGGTGGGACGGAAGCGTGTGGAGAGACCGCCA
AGGGCTGTAGTCTGGGTCCGCGAGCAAGGTTGCCCTGAACTGGGGGTTGGGGGGAGCGCAGCAAAATGGC
GGCTGTTCCCGAGTCTTGAATGGAAGACGCTTGTGAGGCGGGCTGTGAGGTCGTTGAAACAAGGTGGGGG
GCATGGTGGGCGGCAAGAACCCAAGGTCTTGAGCCCTTCGCTAATGCGGGAAAGCTCTTATTCGGGTGAG
ATGGGCTGGGCACCATCTGGGGACCCTGACGTGAAGTTTGTCACTGACTGGAGAACTCGGTTTGTCGTCT
GTTGCGGGGGCGGCAGTTATGGCGGTGCCGTTGGGCAGTGCACCCGTACCTTTGGGAGCGCGCGCCCTCG
TCGTGTCGTGACGTCACCCGTTCTGTTGGCTTATAATGCAGGGTGGGGCCACCTGCCGGTAGGTGTGCGG
TAGGCTTTTCTCCGTCGCAGGACGCAGGGTTCGGGCCTAGGGTAGGCTCTCCTGAATCGACAGGCGCCGG
ACCTCTGGTGAGGGGAGGGATAAGTGAGGCGTCAGTTTCTTTGGTCGGTTTTATGTACCTATCTTCTTAA
GTAGCTGAAGCTCCGGTTTTGAACTATGCGCTCGGGGTTGGCGAGTGTGTTTTGTGAAGTTTTTTAGGCA
CCTTTTGAAATGTAATCATTTGGGTCAATATGTAATTTTCAGTGTTAGACTTGTAAATTGTCCGCTAAAT
TCTGGCCGTTTTTGGCTTTTTTGTTAGACAACATGGGTAAAAAGCCTGAACTCACCGCGACGTCTGTCGA
GAAGTTTCTGATCGAAAAGTTCGACAGCGTCTCCGACCTGATGCAGCTCTCGGAGGGCGAAGAATCTCGT
GCTTTCAGCTTCGATGTAGGAGGGCGTGGATATGTCCTGCGGGTAAATAGCTGCGCCGATGGTTTCTACA
AAGATCGTTATGTTTATCGGCACTTTGCATCCGCCGCGCTCCCGATTCCGGAAGTGCTTGACATTGGGGA
GTTCAGCGAGAGCCTGACCTATTGCATCTCCCGCCGTGCACAGGGTGTCACGTTGCAAGACCTGCCTGAA
ACCGAACTGCCCGCTGTTCTGCAGCCGGTCGCGGAGGCAATGGATGCCATCGCTGCCGCCGATCTTAGCC
AGACGAGCGGGTTCGGCCCATTCGGACCGCAAGGAATCGGTCAATACACTACATGGCGTGATTTCATATG
CGCGATTGCTGATCCCCATGTGTATCACTGGCAAACTGTGATGGACGACACCGTCAGTGCGTCCGTCGCG
CAGGCTCTCGATGAGCTGATGCTTTGGGCCGAGGACTGCCCCGAAGTCCGGCACCTCGTGCACGCGGATT
TCGGCTCCAACAATGTCCTGACGGACAATGGCCGCATAACAGCGGTCATTGACTGGAGCGAGGCGATGTT
CGGGGATTCCCAATACGAGGTCGCCAACATCTTCTTCTGGAGGCCGTGGTTGGCTTGTATGGAGCAGCAG
ACGCGCTACTTCGAGCGGAGGCATCCGGAGCTTGCAGGATCGCCCCGGCTCCGGGCGTATATGCTCCGCA
TTGGTCTTGACCAACTCTATCAGAGCTTGGTTGACGGCAATTTCGATGATGCAGCTTGGGCGCAGGGTCG
ATGCGACGCAATCGTCCGATCCGGAGCCGGGACTGTCGGGCGTACACAAATCGCCCGCAGAAGCGCCGCC
GTCTGGACCGATGGCTGTGTAGAAGTACTCGCCGATAGTGGAAACCGACGCCCCAGCACTCGTCCGAGGG
CAAAGGAATAAGCTAGTATGTAAGCCTAGTCTTAGATAATAAAATCGCTATCCATCGAAGATGGATGTGT
GTTGGTTTTTTGTGTGTGTAACGCTAGGCGCGCCTGGTGTACCGAGAACGATCCTCTCAGTGCGAGTCTC
GACGATCCATATCGTTGCTTGGCAGTCAGCCAGTCGGAATCCAGCTTGGGACCCAGGAAGTCCAATCGTC
AGATATTGTACTCAAGCCTGGTCACGGCAGCGTACCGATCTGTTTAAACCTAGATATTGATAGTCTGATC
GGTCAACGTATAATCGAGTCCTAGCTTTTGCAAACATCTATCAAGAGACAGGATCAGCAGGAGGCTTTCG
CATGAGTATTCAACATTTCCGTGTCGCCCTTATTCCCTTTTTTGCGGCATTTTGCCTTCCTGTTTTTGCT
CACCCAGAAACGCTGGTGAAAGTAAAAGATGCTGAAGATCAGTTGGGTGCGCGAGTGGGTTACATCGAAC
TGGATCTCAACAGCGGTAAGATCCTTGAGAGTTTTCGCCCCGAAGAACGCTTTCCAATGATGAGCACTTT
TAAAGTTCTGCTATGTGGCGCGGTATTATCCCGTATTGACGCCGGGCAAGAGCAACTCGGTCGCCGCATA
CACTATTCTCAGAATGACTTGGTTGAGTATTCACCAGTCACAGAAAAGCATCTTACGGATGGCATGACAG
TAAGAGAATTATGCAGTGCTGCCATAACCATGAGTGATAACACTGCGGCCAACTTACTTCTGACAACGAT
TGGAGGACCGAAGGAGCTAACCGCTTTTTTGCACAACATGGGGGATCATGTAACTCGCCTTGATCGTTGG
GAACCGGAGCTGAATGAAGCCATACCAAACGACGAGCGTGACACCACGATGCCTGTAGCAATGGCAACAA
CCTTGCGTAAACTATTAACTGGCGAACTACTTACTCTAGCTTCCCGGCAACAGTTGATAGACTGGATGGA
GGCGGATAAAGTTGCAGGACCACTTCTGCGCTCGGCCCTTCCGGCTGGCTGGTTTATTGCTGATAAATCT
GGAGCCGGTGAGCGTGGGTCTCGCGGTATCATTGCAGCACTGGGGCCAGATGGTAAGCCCTCCCGTATCG
TAGTTATCTACACGACGGGGAGTCAGGCAACTATGGATGAACGAAATAGACAGATCGCTGAGATAGGTGC
CTCACTGATTAAGCATTGGTAACCGATTCTAGGTGCATTGGCGCAGAAAAAAATGCCTGATGCGACGCTG
CGCGTCTTATACTCCCACATATGCCAGATTCAGCAACGGATACGGCTTCCCCAACTTGCCCACTTCCATA
CGTGTCCTCCTTACCAGAAATTTATCCTTAAGATCGTTTAAACTCGACTCTGGCTCTATCGAATCTCCGT
CGTTTCGAGCTTACGCGAACAGCCGTGGCGCTCATTTGCTCGTCGGGCATCGAATCTCGTCAGCTATCGT
CAGCTTACCTTTTTGGCAGCGATCGCGGCTCCCGACATCTTGGACCATTAGCTCCACAGGTATCTTCTTC
CCTCTAGTGGTCATAACAGCAGCTTCAGCTACCTCTCAATTCAAAAAACCCCTCAAGACCCGTTTAGAGG
CCCCAAGGGGTTATGCTATCAATCGTTGCGTTACACACACAAAAAACCAACACACATCCATCTTCGATGG
ATAGCGATTTTATTATCTAACTGCTGATCGAGTGTAGCCAGATCTAGTAATCAATTACGGGGTCATTAGT
TCATAGCCCATATATGGAGTTCCGCGTTACATAACTTACGGTAAATGGCCCGCCTGGCTGACCGCCCAAC
GACCCCCGCCCATTGACGTCAATAATGACGTATGTTCCCATAGTAACGCCAATAGGGACTTTCCATTGAC
GTCAATGGGTGGAGTATTTACGGTAAACTGCCCACTTGGCAGTACATCAAGTGTATCATATGCCAAGTAC
GCCCCCTATTGACGTCAATGACGGTAAATGGCCCGCCTGGCATTATGCCCAGTACATGACCTTATGGGAC
TTTCCTACTTGGCAGTACATCTACGTATTAGTCATCGCTATTACCATGCTGATGCGGTTTTGGCAGTACA
TCAATGGGCGTGGATAGCGGTTTGACTCACGGGGATTTCCAAGTCTCCACCCCATTGACGTCAATGGGAG
TTTGTTTTGGCACCAAAATCAACGGGACTTTCCAAAATGTCGTAACAACTCCGCCCCATTGACGCAAATG
GGCGGTAGGCGTGTACGGTGGGAGGTCTATATAAGCAGAGCTGGTTTAGTGAACCGTCAGATCAGATCTT
TGTCGATCCTACCATCCACTCGACACACCCGCCAGCGGCCGC
